>Addgene plasmid #146659 | pLNHA-C1-HsPatL1_1-398_J | depositor full sequence | sequence record 289105 | Full Sequence
TAGTTATTAATAGTAATCAATTACGGGGTCATTAGTTCATAGCCCATATATGGAGTTCCGCGTTACATAA
CTTACGGTAAATGGCCCGCCTGGCTGACCGCCCAACGACCCCCGCCCATTGACGTCAATAATGACGTATG
TTCCCATAGTAACGCCAATAGGGACTTTCCATTGACGTCAATGGGTGGAGTATTTACGGTAAACTGCCCA
CTTGGCAGTACATCAAGTGTATCATATGCCAAGTACGCCCCCTATTGACGTCAATGACGGTAAATGGCCC
GCCTGGCATTATGCCCAGTACATGACCTTATGGGACTTTCCTACTTGGCAGTACATCTACGTATTAGTCA
TCGCTATTACCATGGTGATGCGGTTTTGGCAGTACATCAATGGGCGTGGATAGCGGTTTGACTCACGGGG
ATTTCCAAGTCTCCACCCCATTGACGTCAATGGGAGTTTGTTTTGGCACCAAAATCAACGGGACTTTCCA
AAATGTCGTAACAACTCCGCCCCATTGACGCAAATGGGCGGTAGGCGTGTACGGTGGGAGGTCTATATAA
GCAGAGCTCTCTGGCTAACTAGAGAACCCACTGCTTACTGGCTTATCGAAATTAATACGACTCACTATAG
GGAGACCCAAGCTCTAGCGCTACCGGTCGCCACCATGGACGCACAAACACGACGACGTGAGCGTCGCGCT
GAGAAACAAGCTCAATGGAAAGCTGCAAACGGTGGATCTCCTCCACATATGGCTTACCCATACGATGTTC
CAGATTACGCTCCTCCATCTCGAGCTATGTTCCGCTACGAGTCTTTGGAGGATTGTCCTCTGGATGAAGA
TGAAGATGCATTTCAGGGACTGGGAGAAGAAGATGAAGAGATTGATCAATTCAATGATGATACATTTGGG
TCAGGTGCAGTTGATGATGATTGGCAGGAAGCACATGAGCGCCTGGCTGAATTGGAAGAAAAGCTACCAG
TGGCAGTTAATGAACAAACAGGCAATGGAGAGAGAGATGAAATGGACTTGTTGGGTGACCATGAGGAGAA
TCTGGCAGAAAGGCTCAGTAAGATGGTGATTGAAAATGAACTAGAAGATCCAGCTATTATGAGGGCAGTG
CAGACCAGGCCAGTTTTACAACCCCAACCAGGAAGTCTGAATTCCAGTATCTGGGATGGATCTGAAGTTC
TGAGGCGAATCCGAGGACCACTGCTTGCTCAGGAAATGCCTACAGTGTCTGTATTAGAATATGCTTTGCC
TCAGAGGCCCCCCCAGGGTCCAGAAGATGATCGGGACCTTTCTGAACGAGCATTACCAAGGCGGTCAACT
TCACCTATCATTGGCAGTCCTCCTGTTAGAGCTGTCCCCATAGGCACCCCACCTAAACAGATGGCTGTAC
CCAGCTTCACCCAACAGATTCTGTGTCCGAAGCCTGTCCATGTTCGGCCCCCAATGCCACCTCGTTATCC
TGCTCCCTATGGTGAGAGGATGTCTCCAAACCAGCTCTGCAGTGTCCCGAACTCTTCCCTCCTGGGTCAC
CCTTTTCCTCCTAGTGTTCCTCCTGTTCTCAGCCCCCTCCAGAGAGCACAGCTTCTTGGAGGAGCACAGC
TACAGCCTGGACGGATGTCTCCCAGCCAGTTTGCACGGGTCCCTGGATTTGTTGGTAGTCCACTTGCTGC
CATGAATCCCAAGTTGCTACAAGGGCGAGTTGGGCAGATGCTTCCCCCAGCACCAGGCTTCCGTGCCTTC
TTTAGTGCTCCACCCTCCGCTACACCACCTCCACAGCAGCACCCTCCTGGCCCAGGACCCCACCTGCAAA
ACCTAAGATCTCAGGCCCCAATGTTTAGACCGGACACAACTCACCTCCATCCACAGCACCGTCGACTCTT
GCATCAGAGACAGCAACAGAATAGAAGTCAGCATCGGAATCTCAATGGTGCGGGAGATAGAGGAAGTCAC
CGGAGCAGTCATCAAGATCATCTCCGAAAGTAATCTAGATAACTGATCATAATCAGCCATACCACATTTG
TAGAGGTTTTACTTGCTTTAAAAAACCTCCCACACCTCCCCCTGAACCTGAAACATAAAATGAATGCAAT
TGTTGTTGTTAACTTGTTTATTGCAGCTTATAATGGTTACAAATAAAGCAATAGCATCACAAATTTCACA
AATAAAGCATTTTTTTCACTGCATTCTAGTTGTGGTTTGTCCAAACTCATCAATGTATCTTAACGCGTAA
ATTGTAAGCGTTAATATTTTGTTAAAATTCGCGTTAAATTTTTGTTAAATCAGCTCATTTTTTAACCAAT
AGGCCGAAATCGGCAAAATCCCTTATAAATCAAAAGAATAGACCGAGATAGGGT
[37 nt withheld, positions 2365-2401]
AAAGAACGTGGACTCCAACGTCAAAGG
[49 nt withheld, positions 2429-2477]
T
[91 nt withheld, positions 2479-2569]
G
[124 nt withheld, positions 2571-2694]
CAGGTGGCACTTTTCGGGGAAATGTGCGCGGAACCCCTATTTGTTTATTTTTCTAAATACATTCAAATAT
GTATCCGCTCATGAGACAATAACCCTGATAAATGCTTCAATAATATTGAAAAAGGAAGAGTCCTGAGGCG
GAAAGAACCAGCTGTGGAATGTGTGTCAGTTAGGGTGTGGAAAGTCCCCAGGCTCCCCAGCAGGCAGAAG
TATGCAAAGCATGCATCTCAATTAGTCAGCAACCAGGTGTGGAAAGTCCCCAGGCTCCCCAGCAGGCAGA
AGTATGCAAAGCATGCATCTCAATTAGTCAGCAACCATAGTCCCGCCCCTAACTCCGCCCATCCCGCCCC
TAACTCCGCCCAGTTCCGCCCATTCTCCGCCCCATGGCTGACTAATTTTTTTTATTTATGCAGAGGCCGA
GGCCGCCTCGGCCTCTGAGCTATTCCAGAAGTAGTGAGGAGGCTTTTTTGGAGGCCTAGGCTTTTGCAAA
GATCGATCAAGAGACAGGATGAGGATCGTTTCGCATGATTGAACAAGATGGATTGCACGCAGGTTCTCCG
GCCGCTTGGGTGGAGAGGCTATTCGGCTATGACTGGGCACAACAGACAATCGGCTGCTCTGATGCCGCCG
TGTTCCGGCTGTCAGCGCAGGGGCGCCCGGTTCTTTTTGTCAAGACCGACCTGTCCGGTGCCCTGAATGA
ACTGCAAGACGAGGCAGCGCGGCTATCGTGGCTGGCCACGACGGGCGTTCCTTGCGCAGCTGTGCTCGAC
GTTGTCACTGAAGCGGGAAGGGACTGGCTGCTATTGGGCGAAGTGCCGGGGCAGGATCTCCTGTCATCTC
ACCTTGCTCCTGCCGAGAAAGTATCCATCATGGCTGATGCAATGCGGCGGCTGCATACGCTTGATCCGGC
TACCTGCCCATTCGACCACCAAGCGAAACATCGCATCGAGCGAGCACGTACTCGGATGGAAGCCGGTCTT
GTCGATCAGGATGATCTGGACGAAGAGCATCAGGGGCTCGCGCCAGCCGAACTGTTCGCCAGGCTCAAGG
CGAGCATGCCCGACGGCGAGGATCTCGTCGTGACCCATGGCGATGCCTGCTTGCCGAATATCATGGTGGA
AAATGGCCGCTTTTCTGGATTCATCGACTGTGGCCGGCTGGGTGTGGCGGACCGCTATCAGGACATAGCG
TTGGCTACCCGTGATATTGCTGAAGAGCTTGGCGGCGAATGGGCTGACCGCTTCCTCGTGCTTTACGGTA
TCGCCGCTCCCGATTCGCAGCGCATCGCCTTCTATCGCCTTCTTGACGAGTTCTTCTGAGCGGGACTCTG
GGGTTCGAAATGACCGACCAAGCGACGCCCAACCTGCCATCACGAGATTTCGATTCCACCGCCGCCTTCT
ATGAAAGGTTGGGCTTCGGAATCGTTTTCCGGGACGCCGGCTGGATGATCCTCCAGCGCGGGGATCTCAT
GCTGGAGTTCTTCGCCCACCCTAGGGGGAGGCTAACTGAAACACGGAAGGAGACAATACCGGAAGGAACC
CGCGCTATGACGGCAATAAAAAGACAGAATAAAACGCACGGTGTTGGGTCGTTTGTTCATAAACGCGGGG
TTCGGTCCCAGGGCTGGCACTCTGTCGATACCCCACCGAGACCCCATTGGGGCCAATACGCCCGCGTTTC
TTCCTTTTCCCCACCCCACCCCCCAAGTTCGGGTGAAGGCCCAGGGCTCGCAGCCAACGTCGGGGCGGCA
GGCCCTGCCATAGCCTCAGGTTACTCATATATACTTTAGATTGATTTAAAACTTCATTTTTAATTTAAAA
GGATCTAGGTGAAGATCCTTTTTGATAATCTCATGACCAAAATCCCTTAACGTGAGTTTTCGTTCCACTG
AGCGTCAGACCCCGTAGAAAAGATCAAAGGATCTTCTTGAGATCCTTTTTTTCTGCGCGTAATCTGCTGC
TTGCAAACAAAAAAACCACCGCTACCAGCGGTGGTTTGTTTGCCGGATCAAGAGCTACCAACTCTTTTTC
CGAAGGTAACTGGCTTCAGCAGAGCGCAGATACCAAATACTGTCCTTCTAGTGTAGCCGTAGTTAGGCCA
CCACTTCAAGAACTCTGTAGCACCGCCTACATACCTCGCTCTGCTAATCCTGTTACCAGTGGCTGCTGCC
AGTGGCGATAAGTCGTGTCTTACCGGGTTGGACTCAAGACGATAGTTACCGGATAAGGCGCAGCGGTCGG
GCTGAACGGGGGGTTCGTGCACACAGCCCAGCTTGGAGCGAACGACCTACACCGAACTGAGATACCTACA
GCGTGAGCTATGAGAAAGCGCCACGCTTCCCGAAGGGAGAAAGGCGGACAGGTATCCGGTAAGCGGCAGG
GTCGGAACAGGAGAGCGCACGAGGGAGCTTCCAGGGGGAAACGCCTGGTATCTTTATAGTCCTGTCGGGT
TTCGCCACCTCTGACTTGAGCGTCGATTTTTGTGATGCTCGTCAGGGGGGCGGAGCCTATGGAAAAACGC
CAGCAACGCGGCCTTTTTACGGTTCCTGGCCTTTTGCTGGCCTTTTGCTCACATGTTCTTTCCTGCGTTA
TCCCCTGATTCTGTGGATAACCGTATTACCGCCATGCAT
Features (pLannotate 1.2.2; 17 found; start..end, strand, type, name):
     61..364     +  enhancer       CMV enhancer: human cytomegalovirus immediate early enhancer
    365..568     +  promoter       CMV promoter: human cytomegalovirus (CMV) immediate early promoter
    564..597     +  LTR            5' LTR (truncated) (fragment): truncated 5' long terminal repeat (LTR) from HIV-1
    613..631     +  promoter       T7 promoter: promoter for bacteriophage T7 RNA polymerase
    665..730     +  CDS            N (fragment): REGN_LAMBD - Experimental evidence at protein level: Swiss-Prot protein existence level 1. Plays a role as a transcriptional antitermination factor that allows the virus to initiate its lytic phase. Activates expression of the delayed viral early genes by modifying host RNA polymerase (RNAP) into a form that is resistant to termination signals. This antitermination function requires the host NusA protein which serves to stabilize the interaction between antitermination protein N and host RNA polymerase. From Escherichia phage lambda (Bacteriophage lambda).
    755..781     +  CDS            3xHA (fragment): three tandem HA epitope tags
    797..1990    +  CDS            PATL1 (fragment): PATL1_HUMAN - Experimental evidence at protein level: Swiss-Prot protein existence level 1. (Microbial infection) In case of infection, required for translation and replication of hepatitis C virus (HCV). From Homo sapiens (Human).
   2004..2088    +  CDS            large T antigen (fragment): large T antigen from SV40 (simian virus 40)
   2111..2232    +  polyA_signal   SV40 poly(A) signal: SV40 polyadenylation signal
   2266..2694    -  rep_origin     f1 ori (sequence partly withheld): f1 bacteriophage origin of replication; arrow indicates direction of (+) strand synthesis
   2721..2825    +  promoter       AmpR promoter: bla
   2827..3184    +  promoter       SV40 promoter: SV40 enhancer and early promoter
   3219..4013    +  CDS            NeoR/KanR: aminoglycoside phosphotransferase from Tn5; aph(3')-II (or nptII); confers resistance to neomycin, kanamycin, and G418 (Geneticin®)
   4034..4186    +  CDS            ble (fragment): BLE_KLEPN - Experimental evidence at protein level: Swiss-Prot protein existence level 1. Binding protein with a strong affinity to the bleomycin family of antibiotics. Binds to CL990; an antimitotic-antibiotic compound. From Klebsiella pneumoniae.
   4245..4292    +  polyA_signal   HSV TK poly(A) signal: herpes simplex virus thymidine kinase polyadenylation signal (Cole and Stacy, 1985)
   4383..4399    -  polyA_signal   bGH poly(A) signal (fragment): bovine growth hormone polyadenylation signal
   4621..5209    +  rep_origin     ori: high-copy-number ColE1/pMB1/pBR322/pUC origin of replication
