[The description below was written by a language model from this plasmid's Addgene catalogue record and pLannotate feature annotations shown in this document.]
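Description:
pLNHA-C1-HsPatL1_1-398_J is a 5,323 nt mammalian expression plasmid encoding an N-terminal portion (residues 1–398) of human PATL1 (also called Pat1b), a protein studied in the context of mRNA decapping. The catalogue lists the backbone as unknown, but the annotated layout shows a CMV enhancer/promoter driving the insert and an SV40 polyadenylation signal terminating the transcript. An f1 origin and a combined bacterial/SV40 promoter sit ahead of a Tn5 NeoR/KanR gene with an HSV TK poly(A) signal. A high-copy ColE1/pUC-type origin supports propagation in E. coli under kanamycin selection. The same marker, expressed from the SV40 early promoter, could allow G418 selection in mammalian cells.

Upstream of the PATL1 coding region, the open reading frame contains a short fragment of the bacteriophage lambda N protein followed by an HA epitope, matching the "LNHA" in the plasmid name. The lambda N peptide is a small RNA-binding module that recognises boxB hairpins, so fusions of this kind are generally used to tether a protein to a boxB-containing reporter mRNA and assess its effect on that transcript. The HA tag allows detection or immunoprecipitation. The record itself states only "mammalian expression" as the purpose, so the tethering application is an inference from these parts. A T7 promoter lies between the CMV promoter and the coding sequence. Several small annotated fragments (HIV-1 LTR, SV40 large T antigen, ble, bGH poly(A)) are probably incidental matches to backbone sequence rather than functional elements. The depositor notes that the ORF derives from the NCBI reference transcript and that the supplied sequence may be theoretical.
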