Addgene plasmid #146659: pLNHA-C1-HsPatL1_1-398_J
Purpose: Mammalian Expression of HsPatL1_1-398
Depositing lab: Elisa Izaurralde. Depositing organization: Max Planck Institute for Developmental Biology. Publication: The C-terminal alpha-alpha superhelix of Pat is required for mRNA decapping in metazoa. Braun JE, Tritschler F, Haas G, Igreja C, Truffault V, Weichenrieder O, Izaurralde E. EMBO J. 2010 Jul 21. 29(14):2368-80. 10.1038/emboj.2010.124 PubMed 20543818.
Backbone
  Vector backbone: Unknown
  Vector type: Mammalian Expression
Growth in bacteria
  Bacterial resistance: Kanamycin, 50 μg/mL
  Growth temperature: 37°C
  Growth strain: DH5alpha
  Copy number: High Copy
Gene/Insert
  Gene/Insert name: HsPatL1_1-398
  Species: H. sapiens (human)
  Entrez Gene: PATL1 (a.k.a. Pat1b, hPat1b)
  Cloning method: Unknown
Terms and licenses: Academic/Nonprofit Terms; Industry Terms: Not Available to Industry
Depositor comments: ORF extracted fom NCBI: NM_152716.2 Plasmids from this collection were made available to the research community and donated after the lab closed. Please note that the sequence provided by the depositing laboratory may be theoretical/predicted or based on Sanger sequencing results. There may be discrepancies between sequencing results obtained by Addgene and the depositor sequence. If an Addgene verified sequence is not available, please contact before placing your order to request that our lab fully sequence the plasmid.
How to cite: pLNHA-C1-HsPatL1_1-398_J was a gift from Elisa Izaurralde (Addgene plasmid # 146659 ; http://n2t.net/addgene:146659 ; RRID:Addgene_146659)
